>Addgene plasmid #207823 | pLenti-Cas9-NS-A | addgene full sequence | sequence record 416686 | Addgene NGS Result
GTCGACTTTAAGACCAATGACTTACAAGGCAGCTGTAGATCTTAGCCACTTTTTAAAAGAAAAGGGGGGA
CTGGAAGGGCTAATTCACTCCCAACGAAGACAAGATCTGCTTTTTGCTTGTACTGGGTCTCTCTGGTTAG
ACCAGATCTGAGCCTGGGAGCTCTCTGGCTAACTAGGGAACCCACTGCTTAAGCCTCAATAAAGCTTGCC
TTGAGTGCTTCAAGTAGTGTGTGCCCGTCTGTTGTGTGACTCTGGTAACTAGAGATCCCTCAGACCCTTT
TAGTCAGTGTGGAAAATCTCTAGCAGGGCCCGTTTMCACYCRCCKWTCRRTGKYGCCTCTWCCTMGTAYT
CGCCTTCGCCCTCAGACGAGTCGGATCTCCCTTTGGGCCGCCTCCCCGCGTCGACTTTAAGACCAATGAC
TTACAAGGCAGCTGTAGATCTTAGCCACTTTTTAAAAGAAAAGGGGGGACTGGAAGGGCTAATTCACTCC
CAACGAAGACAAGATCTGCTTTTTGCTTGTACTGGGTCTCTCTGGTTAGACCAGATCTGAGCCTGGGAGC
TCTCTGGCTAACTAGGGAACCCACTGCTTAAGCCTCAATAAAGCTTGCCTTGAGTGCTTCAAGTAGTGTG
TGCCCGTCTGTTGTGTGACTCTGGTAACTAGAGATCCCTCAGACCCTTTTAGTCAGTGTGGAAAATCTCT
AGCAGGGCCCGTTTAAACCCGCTGATCAGCCTCGACTGTGCCTTCTAGTTGCCAGCCATCTGTTGTTTGC
CCCTCCCCCGTGCCTTCCTTGACCCTGGAAGGTGCCACTCCCACTGTCCTTTCCTAATAAAATGAGGAAA
TTGCATCGCATTGTCTGAGTAGGTGTCATTCTATTCTGGGGGGTGGGGTGGGGCAGGACAGCAAGGGGGA
GGATTGGGAAGACAATAGCAGGCATGCTGGGGATGCGGTGGGCTCTATGGCTTCTGAGGCGGAAAGAACC
AGCTGGGGCTCTAGGGGGTATCCCC
[124 nt withheld, positions 1006-1129]
C
[91 nt withheld, positions 1131-1221]
A
[49 nt withheld, positions 1223-1271]
CCTTTGACGTTGGAGTCCACGTTCTTT
[37 nt withheld, positions 1299-1335]
ACCCTATCTCGGTCTATTCTTTTGATTTATAAGGGATTTTGCCGATTTCGGCCTATTGGTTAAAAAATGA
GCTGATTTAACAAAAATTTAACGCGAATTAATTCTGTGGAATGTGTGTCAGTTAGGGTGTGGAAAGTCCC
CAGGCTCCCCAGCAGGCAGAAGTATGCAAAGCATGCATCTCAATTAGTCAGCAACCAGGTGTGGAAAGTC
CCCAGGCTCCCCAGCAGGCAGAAGTATGCAAAGCATGCATCTCAATTAGTCAGCAACCATAGTCCCGCCC
CTAACTCCGCCCATCCCGCCCCTAACTCCGCCCAGTTCCGCCCATTCTCCGCCCCATGGCTGACTAATTT
TTTTTATTTATGCAGAGGCCGAGGCCGCCTCTGCCTCTGAGCTATTCCAGAAGTAGTGAGGAGGCTTTTT
TGGAGGCCTAGGCTTTTGCAAAAAGCTCCCGGGAGCTTGTATATCCATTTTCGGATCTGATCAGCACGTG
TTGACAATTAATCATCGGCATAGTATATCGGCATAGTATAATACGACAAGGTGAGGAACTAAACCATGGC
CAAGTTGACCAGTGCCGTTCCGGTGCTCACCGCGCGCGACGTCGCCGGAGCGGTCGAGTTCTGGACCGAC
CGGCTCGGGTTCTCCCGGGACTTCGTGGAGGACGACTTCGCCGGTGTGGTCCGGGACGACGTGACCCTGT
TCATCAGCGCGGTCCAGGACCAGGTGGTGCCGGACAACACCCTGGCCTGGGTGTGGGTGCGCGGCCTGGA
CGAGCTGTACGCCGAGTGGTCGGAGGTCGTGTCCACGAACTTCCGGGACGCCTCCGGGCCGGCCATGACC
GAGATCGGCGAGCAGCCGTGGGGGCGGGAGTTCGCCCTGCGCGACCCGGCCGGCAACTGCGTGCACTTCG
TGGCCGAGGAGCAGGACTGACACGTGCTACGAGATTTCGATTCCACCGCCGCCTTCTATGAAAGGTTGGG
CTTCGGAATCGTTTTCCGGGACGCCGGCTGGATGATCCTCCAGCGCGGGGATCTCATGCTGGAGTTCTTC
GCCCACCCCAACTTGTTTATTGCAGCTTATAATGGTTACAAATAAAGCAATAGCATCACAAATTTCACAA
ATAAAGCATTTTTTTCACTGCATTCTAGTTGTGGTTTGTCCAAACTCATCAATGTATCTTATCATGTCTG
TATACCGTCGACCTCTAGCTAGAGCTTGGCGTAATCATGGTCATAGCTGTTTCCTGTGTGAAATTGTTAT
CCGCTCACAATTCCACACAACATACGAGCCGGAAGCATAAAGTGTAAAGCCTGGGGTGCCTAATGAGTGA
GCTAACTCACATTAATTGCGTTGCGCTCACTGCCCGCTTTCCAGTCGGGAAACCTGTCGTGCCAGCTGCA
TTAATGAATCGGCCAACGCGCGGGGAGAGGCGGTTTGCGTATTGGGCGCTCTTCCGCTTCCTCGCTCACT
GACTCGCTGCGCTCGGTCGTTCGGCTGCGGCGAGCGGTATCAGCTCACTCAAAGGCGGTAATACGGTTAT
CCACAGAATCAGGGGATAACGCAGGAAAGAACATGTGAGCAAAAGGCCAGCAAAAGGCCAGGAACCGTAA
AAAGGCCGCGTTGCTGGCGTTTTTCCATAGGCTCCGCCCCCCTGACGAGCATCACAAAAATCGACGCTCA
AGTCAGAGGTGGCGAAACCCGACAGGACTATAAAGATACCAGGCGTTTCCCCCTGGAAGCTCCCTCGTGC
GCTCTCCTGTTCCGACCCTGCCGCTTACCGGATACCTGTCCGCCTTTCTCCCTTCGGGAAGCGTGGCGCT
TTCTCATAGCTCACGCTGTAGGTATCTCAGTTCGGTGTAGGTCGTTCGCTCCAAGCTGGGCTGTGTGCAC
GAACCCCCCGTTCAGCCCGACCGCTGCGCCTTATCCGGTAACTATCGTCTTGAGTCCAACCCGGTAAGAC
ACGACTTATCGCCACTGGCAGCAGCCACTGGTAACAGGATTAGCAGAGCGAGGTATGTAGGCGGTGCTAC
AGAGTTCTTGAAGTGGTGGCCTAACTACGGCTACACTAGAAGAACAGTATTTGGTATCTGCGCTCTGCTG
AAGCCAGTTACCTTCGGAAAAAGAGTTGGTAGCTCTTGATCCGGCAAACAAACCACCGCTGGTAGCGGTG
GTTTTTTTGTTTGCAAGCAGCAGATTACGCGCAGAAAAAAAGGATCTCAAGAAGATCCTTTGATCTTTTC
TACGGGGTCTGACGCTCAGTGGAACGAAAACTCACGTTAAGGGATTTTGGTCATGAGATTATCAAAAAGG
ATCTTCACCTAGATCCTTTTAAATTAAAAATGAAGTTTTAAATCAATCTAAAGTATATATGAGTAAACTT
GGTCTGACAGTTACCAATGCTTAATCAGTGAGGCACCTATCTCAGCGATCTGTCTATTTCGTTCATCCAT
AGTTGCCTGACTCCCCGTCGTGTAGATAACTACGATACGGGAGGGCTTACCATCTGGCCCCAGTGCTGCA
ATGATACCGCGAGACCCACGCTCACCGGCTCCAGATTTATCAGCAATAAACCAGCCAGCCGGAAGGGCCG
AGCGCAGAAGTGGTCCTGCAACTTTATCCGCCTCCATCCAGTCTATTAATTGTTGCCGGGAAGCTAGAGT
AAGTAGTTCGCCAGTTAATAGTTTGCGCAACGTTGTTGCCATTGCTACAGGCATCGTGGTGTCACGCTCG
TCGTTTGGTATGGCTTCATTCAGCTCCGGTTCCCAACGATCAAGGCGAGTTACATGATCCCCCATGTTGT
GCAAAAAAGCGGTTAGCTCCTTCGGTCCTCCGATCGTTGTCAGAAGTAAGTTGGCCGCAGTGTTATCACT
CATGGTTATGGCAGCACTGCATAATTCTCTTACTGTCATGCCATCCGTAAGATGCTTTTCTGTGACTGGT
GAGTACTCAACCAAGTCATTCTGAGAATAGTGTATGCGGCGACCGAGTTGCTCTTGCCCGGCGTCAATAC
GGGATAATACCGCGCCACATAGCAGAACTTTAAAAGTGCTCATCATTGGAAAACGTTCTTCGGGGCGAAA
ACTCTCAAGGATCTTACCGCTGTTGAGATCCAGTTCGATGTAACCCACTCGTGCACCCAACTGATCTTCA
GCATCTTTTACTTTCACCAGCGTTTCTGGGTGAGCAAAAACAGGAAGGCAAAATGCCGCAAAAAAGGGAA
TAAGGGCGACACGGAAATGTTGAATACTCATACTCTTCCTTTTTCAATATTATTGAAGCATTTATCAGGG
TTATTGTCTCATGAGCGGATACATATTTGAATGTATTTAGAAAAATAAACAAATAGGGGTTCCGCGCACA
TTTCCCCGAAAAGTGCCACCTGACGTCGACGGATCGGGAGATCTCCCGATCCCCTATGGTGCACTCTCAG
TACAATCTGCTCTGATGCCGCATAGTTAAGCCAGTATCTGCTCCCTGCTTGTGTGTTGGAGGTCGCTGAG
TAGTGCGCGAGCAAAATTTAAGCTACAACAAGGCAAGGCTTGACCGACAATTGCATGAAGAATCTGCTTA
GGGTTAGGCGTTTTGCGCTGCTTCGCGATGTACGGGCCAGATATACGCGTTGACATTGATTATTGACTAG
TTATTAATAGTAATCAATTACGGGGTCATTAGTTCATAGCCCATATATGGAGTTCCGCGTTACATAACTT
ACGGTAAATGGCCCGCCTGGCTGACCGCCCAACGACCCCCGCCCATTGACGTCAATAATGACGTATGTTC
CCATAGTAACGCCAATAGGGACTTTCCATTGACGTCAATGGGTGGAGTATTTACGGTAAACTGCCCACTT
GGCAGTACATCAAGTGTATCATATGCCAAGTACGCCCCCTATTGACGTCAATGACGGTAAATGGCCCGCC
TGGCATTATGCCCAGTACATGACCTTATGGGACTTTCCTACTTGGCAGTACATCTACGTATTAGTCATCG
CTATTACCATGGTGATGCGGTTTTGGCAGTACATCAATGGGCGTGGATAGCGGTTTGACTCACGGGGATT
TCCAAGTCTCCACCCCATTGACGTCAATGGGAGTTTGTTTTGGCACCAAAATCAACGGGACTTTCCAAAA
TGTCGTAACAACTCCGCCCCATTGACGCAAATGGGCGGTAGGCGTGTACGGTGGGAGGTCTATATAAGCA
GCGCGTTTTGCCTGTACTGGGTCTCTCTGGTTAGACCAGATCTGAGCCTGGGAGCTCTCTGGCTAACTAG
GGAACCCACTGCTTAAGCCTCAATAAAGCTTGCCTTGAGTGCTTCAAGTAGTGTGTGCCCGTCTGTTGTG
TGACTCTGGTAACTAGAGATCCCTCAGACCCTTTTAGTCAGTGTGGAAAATCTCTAGCAGTGGCGCCCGA
ACAGGGACTTGAAAGCGAAAGGGAAACCAGAGGAGCTCTCTCGACGCAGGACTCGGCTTGCTGAAGCGCG
CACGGCAAGAGGCGAGGGGCGGCGACTGGTGAGTACGCCAAAAATTTTGACTAGCGGAGGCTAGAAGGAG
AGAGATGGGTGCGAGAGCGTCAGTATTAAGCGGGGGAGAATTAGATCGCGATGGGAAAAAATTCGGTTAA
GGCCAGGGGGAAAGAAAAAATATAAATTAAAACATATAGTATGGGCAAGCAGGGAGCTAGAACGATTCGC
AGTTAATCCTGGCCTGTTAGAAACATCAGAAGGCTGTAGACAAATACTGGGACAGCTACAACCATCCCTT
CAGACAGGATCAGAAGAACTTAGATCATTATATAATACAGTAGCAACCCTCTATTGTGTGCATCAAAGGA
TAGAGATAAAAGACACCAAGGAAGCTTTAGACAAGATAGAGGAAGAGCAAAACAAAAGTAAGACCACCGC
ACAGCAAGCGGCCGCTGATCTTCAGACCTGGAGGAGGAGATATGAGGGACAATTGGAGAAGTGAATTATA
TAAATATAAAGTAGTAAAAATTGAACCATTAGGAGTAGCACCCACCAAGGCAAAGAGAAGAGTGGTGCAG
AGAGAAAAAAGAGCAGTGGGAATAGGAGCTTTGTTCCTTGGGTTCTTGGGAGCAGCAGGAAGCACTATGG
GCGCAGCGTCAATGACGCTGACGGTACAGGCCAGACAATTATTGTCTGGTATAGTGCAGCAGCAGAACAA
TTTGCTGAGGGCTATTGAGGCGCAACAGCATCTGTTGCAACTCACAGTCTGGGGCATCAAGCAGCTCCAG
GCAAGAATCCTGGCTGTGGAAAGATACCTAAAGGATCAACAGCTCCTGGGGATTTGGGGTTGCTCTGGAA
AACTCATTTGCACCACTGCTGTGCCTTGGAATGCTAGTTGGAGTAATAAATCTCTGGAACAGATTTGGAA
TCACACGACCTGGATGGAGTGGGACAGAGAAATTAACAATTACACAAGCTTAATACACTCCTTAATTGAA
GAATCGCAAAACCAGCAAGAAAAGAATGAACAAGAATTATTGGAATTAGATAAATGGGCAAGTTTGTGGA
ATTGGTTTAACATAACAAATTGGCTGTGGTATATAAAATTATTCATAATGATAGTAGGAGGCTTGGTAGG
TTTAAGAATAGTTTTTGCTGTACTTTCTATAGTGAATAGAGTTAGGCAGGGATATTCACCATTATCGTTT
CAGACCCACCTCCCAACCCCGAGGGGACCCGACAGGCCCGAAGGAATAGAAGAAGAAGGTGGAGAGAGAG
ACAGAGACAGATCCATTCGATTAGTGAACGGATCGGCACTGCGTGCGCCAATTCTGCAGACAAATGGCAG
TATTCATCCACAATTTTAAAAGAAAAGGGGGGATTGGGGGGTACAGTGCAGGGGAAAGAATAGTAGACAT
AATAGCAACAGACATACAAACTAAAGAATTACAAAAACAAATTACAAAAATTCAAAATTTTCGGGTTTAT
TACAGGGACAGCAGAGATCCAGTTTGGTTAATTAAGGTACCGAGGGCCTATTTCCCATGATTCCTTCATA
TTTGCATATACGATACAAGGCTGTTAGAGAGATAATTAGAATTAATTTGACTGTAAACACAAAGATATTA
GTACAAAATACGTGACGTAGAAAGTAATAATTTCTTGGGTAGTTTGCAGTTTTAAAATTATGTTTTAAAA
TGGACTATCATATGCTTACCGTAACTTGAAAGTATTTCGATTTCTTGGCTTTATATATCTTGTGGAAAGG
ACGAAACACCGGTGTCGTGATGCGTAGACGGGTTTTAGAGCTAGAAATAGCAAGTTAAAATAAGGCTAGT
CCGTTATCAACTTGAAAAAGTGGCACCGAGTCGGTGCTTTTTTGAATTCGCTAGCTAGGTCTTGAAAGGA
GTGGGAATTGGCTCCGGTGCCCGTCAGTGGGCAGAGCGCACATCGCCCACAGTCCCCGAGAAGTTGGGGG
GAGGGGTCGGCAATTGATCCGGTGCCTAGAGAAGGTGGCGCGGGGTAAACTGGGAAAGTGATGTCGTGTA
CTGGCTCCGCCTTTTTCCCGAGGGTGGGGGAGAACCGTATATAAGTGCAGTAGTCGCCGTGAACGTTCTT
TTTCGCAACGGGTTTGCCGCCAGAACACAGGACCGGTTCTAGAGCGCTGCCACCATGGACAAGAAGTACA
GCATCGGCCTGGACATCGGCACCAACTCTGTGGGCTGGGCCGTGATCACCGACGAGTACAAGGTGCCCAG
CAAGAAATTCAAGGTGCTGGGCAACACCGACCGGCACAGCATCAAGAAGAACCTGATCGGAGCCCTGCTG
TTCGACAGCGGCGAAACAGCCGAGGCCACCCGGCTGAAGAGAACCGCCAGAAGAAGATACACCAGACGGA
AGAACCGGATCTGCTATCTGCAAGAGATCTTCAGCAACGAGATGGCCAAGGTGGACGACAGCTTCTTCCA
CAGACTGGAAGAGTCCTTCCTGGTGGAAGAGGATAAGAAGCACGAGCGGCACCCCATCTTCGGCAACATC
GTGGACGAGGTGGCCTACCACGAGAAGTACCCCACCATCTACCACCTGAGAAAGAAACTGGTGGACAGCA
CCGACAAGGCCGACCTGCGGCTGATCTATCTGGCCCTGGCCCACATGATCAAGTTCCGGGGCCACTTCCT
GATCGAGGGCGACCTGAACCCCGACAACAGCGACGTGGACAAGCTGTTCATCCAGCTGGTGCAGACCTAC
AACCAGCTGTTCGAGGAAAACCCCATCAACGCCAGCGGCGTGGACGCCAAGGCCATCCTGTCTGCCAGAC
TGAGCAAGAGCAGACGGCTGGAAAATCTGATCGCCCAGCTGCCCGGCGAGAAGAAGAATGGCCTGTTCGG
AAACCTGATTGCCCTGAGCCTGGGCCTGACCCCCAACTTCAAGAGCAACTTCGACCTGGCCGAGGATGCC
AAACTGCAGCTGAGCAAGGACACCTACGACGACGACCTGGACAACCTGCTGGCCCAGATCGGCGACCAGT
ACGCCGACCTGTTTCTGGCCGCCAAGAACCTGTCCGACGCCATCCTGCTGAGCGACATCCTGAGAGTGAA
CACCGAGATCACCAAGGCCCCCCTGAGCGCCTCTATGATCAAGAGATACGACGAGCACCACCAGGACCTG
ACCCTGCTGAAAGCTCTCGTGCGGCAGCAGCTGCCTGAGAAGTACAAAGAGATTTTCTTCGACCAGAGCA
AGAACGGCTACGCCGGCTACATTGACGGCGGAGCCAGCCAGGAAGAGTTCTACAAGTTCATCAAGCCCAT
CCTGGAAAAGATGGACGGCACCGAGGAACTGCTCGTGAAGCTGAACAGAGAGGACCTGCTGCGGAAGCAG
CGGACCTTCGACAACGGCAGCATCCCCCACCAGATCCACCTGGGAGAGCTGCACGCCATTCTGCGGCGGC
AGGAAGATTTTTACCCATTCCTGAAGGACAACCGGGAAAAGATCGAGAAGATCCTGACCTTCCGCATCCC
CTACTACGTGGGCCCTCTGGCCAGGGGAAACAGCAGATTCGCCTGGATGACCAGAAAGAGCGAGGAAACC
ATCACCCCCTGGAACTTCGAGGAAGTGGTGGACAAGGGCGCTTCCGCCCAGAGCTTCATCGAGCGGATGA
CCAACTTCGATAAGAACCTGCCCAACGAGAAGGTGCTGCCCAAGCACAGCCTGCTGTACGAGTACTTCAC
CGTGTATAACGAGCTGACCAAAGTGAAATACGTGACCGAGGGAATGAGAAAGCCCGCCTTCCTGAGCGGC
GAGCAGAAAAAGGCCATCGTGGACCTGCTGTTCAAGACCAACCGGAAAGTGACCGTGAAGCAGCTGAAAG
AGGACTACTTCAAGAAAATCGAGTGCTTCGACTCCGTGGAAATCTCCGGCGTGGAAGATCGGTTCAACGC
CTCCCTGGGCACATACCACGATCTGCTGAAAATTATCAAGGACAAGGACTTCCTGGACAATGAGGAAAAC
GAGGACATTCTGGAAGATATCGTGCTGACCCTGACACTGTTTGAGGACAGAGAGATGATCGAGGAACGGC
TGAAAACCTATGCCCACCTGTTCGACGACAAAGTGATGAAGCAGCTGAAGCGGCGGAGATACACCGGCTG
GGGCAGGCTGAGCCGGAAGCTGATCAACGGCATCCGGGACAAGCAGTCCGGCAAGACAATCCTGGATTTC
CTGAAGTCCGACGGCTTCGCCAACAGAAACTTCATGCAGCTGATCCACGACGACAGCCTGACCTTTAAAG
AGGACATCCAGAAAGCCCAGGTGTCCGGCCAGGGCGATAGCCTGCACGAGCACATTGCCAATCTGGCCGG
CAGCCCCGCCATTAAGAAGGGCATCCTGCAGACAGTGAAGGTGGTGGACGAGCTCGTGAAAGTGATGGGC
CGGCACAAGCCCGAGAACATCGTGATCGAAATGGCCAGAGAGAACCAGACCACCCAGAAGGGACAGAAGA
ACAGCCGCGAGAGAATGAAGCGGATCGAAGAGGGCATCAAAGAGCTGGGCAGCCAGATCCTGAAAGAACA
CCCCGTGGAAAACACCCAGCTGCAGAACGAGAAGCTGTACCTGTACTACCTGCAGAATGGGCGGGATATG
TACGTGGACCAGGAACTGGACATCAACCGGCTGTCCGACTACGATGTGGACCATATCGTGCCTCAGAGCT
TTCTGAAGGACGACTCCATCGACAACAAGGTGCTGACCAGAAGCGACAAGAACCGGGGCAAGAGCGACAA
CGTGCCCTCCGAAGAGGTCGTGAAGAAGATGAAGAACTACTGGCGGCAGCTGCTGAACGCCAAGCTGATT
ACCCAGAGAAAGTTCGACAATCTGACCAAGGCCGAGAGAGGCGGCCTGAGCGAACTGGATAAGGCCGGCT
TCATCAAGAGACAGCTGGTGGAAACCCGGCAGATCACAAAGCACGTGGCACAGATCCTGGACTCCCGGAT
GAACACTAAGTACGACGAGAATGACAAGCTGATCCGGGAAGTGAAAGTGATCACCCTGAAGTCCAAGCTG
GTGTCCGATTTCCGGAAGGATTTCCAGTTTTACAAAGTGCGCGAGATCAACAACTACCACCACGCCCACG
ACGCCTACCTGAACGCCGTCGTGGGAACCGCCCTGATCAAAAAGTACCCTAAGCTGGAAAGCGAGTTCGT
GTACGGCGACTACAAGGTGTACGACGTGCGGAAGATGATCGCCAAGAGCGAGCAGGAAATCGGCAAGGCT
ACCGCCAAGTACTTCTTCTACAGCAACATCATGAACTTTTTCAAGACCGAGATTACCCTGGCCAACGGCG
AGATCCGGAAGCGGCCTCTGATCGAGACAAACGGCGAAACCGGGGAGATCGTGTGGGATAAGGGCCGGGA
TTTTGCCACCGTGCGGAAAGTGCTGAGCATGCCCCAAGTGAATATCGTGAAAAAGACCGAGGTGCAGACA
GGCGGCTTCAGCAAAGAGTCTATCCTGCCCAAGAGGAACAGCGATAAGCTGATCGCCAGAAAGAAGGACT
GGGACCCTAAGAAGTACGGCGGCTTCGACAGCCCCACCGTGGCCTATTCTGTGCTGGTGGTGGCCAAAGT
GGAAAAGGGCAAGTCCAAGAAACTGAAGAGTGTGAAAGAGCTGCTGGGGATCACCATCATGGAAAGAAGC
AGCTTCGAGAAGAATCCCATCGACTTTCTGGAAGCCAAGGGCTACAAAGAAGTGAAAAAGGACCTGATCA
TCAAGCTGCCTAAGTACTCCCTGTTCGAGCTGGAAAACGGCCGGAAGAGAATGCTGGCCTCTGCCGGCGA
ACTGCAGAAGGGAAACGAACTGGCCCTGCCCTCCAAATATGTGAACTTCCTGTACCTGGCCAGCCACTAT
GAGAAGCTGAAGGGCTCCCCCGAGGATAATGAGCAGAAACAGCTGTTTGTGGAACAGCACAAGCACTACC
TGGACGAGATCATCGAGCAGATCAGCGAGTTCTCCAAGAGAGTGATCCTGGCCGACGCTAATCTGGACAA
AGTGCTGTCCGCCTACAACAAGCACCGGGATAAGCCCATCAGAGAGCAGGCCGAGAATATCATCCACCTG
TTTACCCTGACCAATCTGGGAGCCCCTGCCGCCTTCAAGTACTTTGACACCACCATCGACCGGAAGAGGT
ACACCAGCACCAAAGAGGTGCTGGACGCCACCCTGATCCACCAGAGCATCACCGGCCTGTACGAGACACG
GATCGACCTGTCTCAGCTGGGAGGCGACAAGCGACCTGCCGCCACAAAGAAGGCTGGACAGGCTAAGAAG
AAGAAAGATTACAAAGACGATGACGATAAGGGATCCGGCGCAACAAACTTCTCTCTGCTGAAACAAGCCG
GAGATGTCGAAGAGAATCCTGGACCGATGGCCAAGCCTTTGTCTCAAGAAGAATCCACCCTCATTGAAAG
AGCAACGGCTACAATCAACAGCATCCCCATCTCTGAAGACTACAGCGTCGCCAGCGCAGCTCTCTCTAGC
GACGGCCGCATCTTCACTGGTGTCAATGTATATCATTTTACTGGGGGACCTTGTGCAGAACTCGTGGTGC
TGGGCACTGCTGCTGCTGCGGCAGCTGGCAACCTGACTTGTATCGTCGCGATCGGAAATGAGAACAGGGG
CATCTTGAGCCCCTGCGGACGGTGCCGACAGGTGCTTCTCGATCTGCATCCTGGGATCAAAGCCATAGTG
AAGGACAGTGATGGACAGCCGACGGCAGTTGGGATTCGTGAATTGCTGCCCTCTGGTTATGTGTGGGAGG
GCTAAACGCGTTAAGTCGACAATCAACCTCTGGATTACAAAATTTGTGAAAGATTGACTGGTATTCTTAA
CTATGTTGCTCCTTTTACGCTATGTGGATACGCTGCTTTAATGCCTTTGTATCATGCTATTGCTTCCCGT
ATGGCTTTCATTTTCTCCTCCTTGTATAAATCCTGGTTGCTGTCTCTTTATGAGGAGTTGTGGCCCGTTG
TCAGGCAACGTGGCGTGGTGTGCACTGTGTTTGCTGACGCAACCCCCACTGGTTGGGGCATTGCCACCAC
CTGTCAGCTCCTTTCCGGGACTTTCGCTTTCCCCCTCCCTATTGCCACGGCGGAACTCATCGCCGCCTGC
CTTGCCCGCTGCTGGACAGGGGCTCGGCTGTTGGGCACTGACAATTCCGTGGTGTTGTCGGGGAAATCAT
CGTCCTTTCCTTGGCTGCTCGCCTGTGTTGCCACCTGGATTCTGCGCGGGACGTCCTTCTGCTACGTCCC
TTCGGCCCTCAATCCAGCGGACCTTCCTTCCCGCGGCCTGCTGCCGGCTCTGCGGCCTCTTCCGCGTCTT
CGCCTTCGCCCTCAGACGAGTCGGATCTCCCTTTGGGCCGCCTCCCCGC
Features (pLannotate 1.2.2; 35 found; start..end, strand, type, name):
      8..70      +  CDS            nef (fragment): NEF_HV1Z2 - Experimental evidence at protein level: Swiss-Prot protein existence level 1. Extracellular Nef protein targets CD4(+) T-lymphocytes for apoptosis by interacting with CXCR4 surface receptors. From Human immunodeficiency virus type 1 group M subtype D (isolate Z2/CDC-Z34) (HIV-1).
     72..305     +  LTR            3' LTR (ΔU3): self-inactivating 3' long terminal repeat (LTR) from HIV-1
    362..469     +  CDS            nef (fragment): NEF_HV1Z2 - Experimental evidence at protein level: Swiss-Prot protein existence level 1. Extracellular Nef protein targets CD4(+) T-lymphocytes for apoptosis by interacting with CXCR4 surface receptors. From Human immunodeficiency virus type 1 group M subtype D (isolate Z2/CDC-Z34) (HIV-1).
    471..704     +  LTR            3' LTR (ΔU3): self-inactivating 3' long terminal repeat (LTR) from HIV-1
    736..960     +  polyA_signal   bGH poly(A) signal: bovine growth hormone polyadenylation signal
    964..985     +  promoter       SV40 promoter (fragment): SV40 enhancer and early promoter
   1006..1434    +  rep_origin     f1 ori (sequence partly withheld): f1 bacteriophage origin of replication; arrow indicates direction of (+) strand synthesis
   1448..1777    +  promoter       SV40 promoter: SV40 enhancer and early promoter
   1825..1872    +  promoter       EM7 promoter: synthetic bacterial promoter&nbsp
   1891..2265    +  CDS            BleoR: antibiotic-binding protein; Sh ble from Streptoalloteichus hindustanus; confers resistance to bleomycin, phleomycin, and Zeocin™
   2275..2400    +  CDS            ble (fragment): BLE_KLEPN - Experimental evidence at protein level: Swiss-Prot protein existence level 1. Binding protein with a strong affinity to the bleomycin family of antibiotics. Binds to CL990; an antimitotic-antibiotic compound. From Klebsiella pneumoniae.
   2395..2516    +  polyA_signal   SV40 poly(A) signal: SV40 polyadenylation signal
   2587..2609    -  protein_bind   lac operator (fragment): The lac repressor binds to the lac operator to inhibit transcription in E. coli. This inhibition can be relieved by adding lactose or isopropyl-β-D-thiogalactopyranoside (IPTG). lac repressor encoded by lacI
   2613..2643    -  promoter       lac promoter: promoter for the E. coli lac operon
   2658..2679    -  protein_bind   CAP binding site: CAP binding activates transcription in the presence of cAMP. E. coli catabolite activator protein
   2692..2784    -  CDS            lacI (fragment): lac repressor; lacI; The lac repressor binds to the lac operator to inhibit transcription in E. coli. This inhibition can be relieved by adding lactose or isopropyl-β-D-thiogalactopyranoside (IPTG).
   2967..3555    -  rep_origin     ori: high-copy-number ColE1/pMB1/pBR322/pUC origin of replication
   3726..4586    -  CDS            AmpR: β-lactamase; bla; confers resistance to ampicillin, carbenicillin, and related antibiotics
   4587..4691    -  promoter       AmpR promoter: bla
   4750..4802    -  misc_feature   bom (fragment): basis of mobility region from pBR322
   4957..5336    +  enhancer       CMV enhancer: human cytomegalovirus immediate early enhancer
   5337..5536    +  promoter       CMV promoter: human cytomegalovirus (CMV) immediate early promoter
   5554..5734    +  LTR            5' LTR (truncated): truncated 5' long terminal repeat (LTR) from HIV-1
   5781..5906    +  misc_feature   HIV-1 Ψ: packaging signal of human immunodeficiency virus type 1
   5890..6253    +  CDS            HIV-1 gag (fragment): gag protein from human immunodeficiency virus 1; gag
   6399..6632    +  misc_feature   RRE: The Rev response element (RRE) of HIV-1 allows for Rev-dependent mRNA export from the nucleus to the cytoplasm.
   7009..7109    +  CDS            Rev (fragment): human immunodeficiency virus 1 (HIV-1) Rev protein; rev; enhances nuclear export of unspliced and incompletely spliced viral mRNAs
   7159..7276    +  misc_feature   cPPT/CTS: central polypurine tract and central termination sequence of HIV-1
   7327..7567    +  promoter       U6 promoter: RNA polymerase III promoter for human U6 snRNA
   7597..7672    +  misc_RNA       gRNA scaffold: guide RNA scaffold for the Streptococcus pyogenes CRISPR/Cas9 system
   7690..7708    +  CDS            small t antigen (fragment): SV40 (simian virus 40) small t antigen
   7734..7945    +  promoter       EF-1α core promoter: core promoter for human elongation factor EF-1α
   7970..12073   +  CDS            Cas9: Cas9 (Csn1) endonuclease from the Streptococcus pyogenes Type II CRISPR/Cas system generates RNA-guided double strand breaks in DNA
  12212..12610   +  CDS            BSD: blasticidin S deaminase; Aspergillus terreus BSD; confers resistance to blasticidin
  12626..13214   +  misc_feature   WPRE: woodchuck hepatitis virus posttranscriptional regulatory element
