[The description below was written by a language model from this plasmid's Addgene catalogue record and pLannotate feature annotations shown in this document.]
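Description:
pLenti-Cas9-NS-A is a 13.2 kb all-in-one lentiviral CRISPR vector built on the pLenti-Cas9 backbone, designed to deliver Streptococcus pyogenes Cas9 together with a non-specific (non-targeting) sgRNA into human cells. In bacteria it is maintained through a high-copy ColE1/pUC-type origin with ampicillin resistance. The backbone also carries an f1 origin and an SV40/EM7-driven bleomycin/Zeocin resistance cassette that lies outside the packaged viral region.

The transfer cassette follows a third-generation design. A CMV enhancer/promoter fused to a truncated HIV-1 5' LTR drives production of the genomic RNA in packaging cells, followed by the Ψ packaging signal, a gag fragment, the Rev response element for Rev-dependent nuclear export, and the cPPT/CTS. Downstream, a human U6 RNA polymerase III promoter transcribes the control guide joined to the S. pyogenes gRNA scaffold. An EF-1α core promoter then drives the Cas9 coding sequence, which the record lists as carrying a C-terminal FLAG tag, though the tag is not separately annotated. The blasticidin S deaminase gene sits just after Cas9 and provides blasticidin selection of transduced cells; no separate promoter is annotated for it, and the table does not identify the linking element between the two coding sequences. A WPRE enhances transcript expression, and a self-inactivating ΔU3 3' LTR limits LTR-driven transcription after integration. The feature table annotates two copies of the ΔU3 LTR with adjoining nef fragments, followed by a bGH polyadenylation signal.

According to the record, the plasmid provides dual expression of Cas9 and a non-specific sgRNA. This fits use as a negative control alongside gene-targeting guides in the same backbone.
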