Addgene plasmid #207823: pLenti-Cas9-NS-A
Purpose: Dual expression of Cas9 and non-specific sgRNA
Depositing lab: Ben Major. Depositing organization: Washington University in Saint Louis. Publication: Proximity proteomic analysis of the NRF family reveals the Parkinson's disease protein ZNF746/PARIS as a co-complexed repressor of NRF2. LaPak KM, Saeidi S, Bok I, Wamsley NT, Plutzer IB, Bhatt DP, Luo J, Ashrafi G, Ben Major M. Sci Signal. 2023 Dec 12;16(815):eadi9018. doi: 10.1126/scisignal.adi9018. Epub 2023 Dec 12. PubMed 38085818.
Backbone
  Vector backbone: pLenti-Cas9
  Vector type: Lentiviral, CRISPR
  Selectable markers: Blasticidin
Growth in bacteria
  Bacterial resistance: Ampicillin, 100 μg/mL
  Growth temperature: 37°C
  Growth strain: NEB Stable
  Copy number: High Copy
Gene/Insert
  Gene/Insert name: non-specific sgRNA
  gRNA/shRNA sequence: GTGTCGTGATGCGTAGACGG
  Species: H. sapiens (human)
  Promoter: EF-1a; U6
  Tag / fusion protein: FLAG (C terminal on insert)
  Cloning method: Gibson Cloning
Terms and licenses: Academic/Nonprofit Terms; Industry Terms: Not Available to Industry
How to cite: pLenti-Cas9-NS-A was a gift from Ben Major (Addgene plasmid # 207823 ; http://n2t.net/addgene:207823 ; RRID:Addgene_207823)
